Addgene plasmid #116989: pFS_0377_pET30-RT-CRISPR_Tolypothrix_campylonemoides_ARRAY_2
Purpose: Expresses TcRT-Cas1-Cas2 under pT7lac promoter, encodes TcCRISPR array 2, compatible with SENECA acquisition readout
Depositing lab: Randall Platt. Depositing organization: ETH Zurich (Swiss Federal Institute of Technology). Publication: Transcriptional recording by CRISPR spacer acquisition from RNA. Schmidt F, Cherepkova MY, Platt RJ. Nature. 2018 Oct;562(7727):380-385. doi: 10.1038/s41586-018-0569-1. Epub 2018 Oct 3. PubMed 30283135.
Backbone
  Vector backbone: pET30b+
  Backbone manufacturer: Novagen
  Vector type: Bacterial Expression
Growth in bacteria
  Bacterial resistance: Kanamycin, 50 μg/mL
  Growth temperature: 37°C
  Growth strain: Stbl3
  Copy number: Low Copy
Gene/Insert
  Gene/Insert name: Tolypothrix campylonemoides RT-Cas1-Cas2
  Species: Synthetic
  Promoter: T7
  Cloning method: Restriction Enzyme; 5′ cloning site Unknown (unknown if destroyed); 3′ cloning site Unknown (unknown if destroyed)
  Sequencing primers: 5′ T7; 3′ T7-term
Terms and licenses: Academic/Nonprofit Terms; Industry Terms: Not Available to Industry
Depositor comments: Please see the annotated GenBank file and the additional image file for the location of specific features in the sequence of this plasmid.
How to cite: pFS_0377_pET30-RT-CRISPR_Tolypothrix_campylonemoides_ARRAY_2 was a gift from Randall Platt (Addgene plasmid # 116989 ; http://n2t.net/addgene:116989 ; RRID:Addgene_116989)
