[The description below was written by a language model from this plasmid's Addgene catalogue record and pLannotate feature annotations shown in this document.]
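Description:
pFS_0377_pET30-RT-CRISPR_Tolypothrix_campylonemoides_ARRAY_2 is a 7,380 nt bacterial expression plasmid built on the Novagen pET30b+ backbone. It is selected with kanamycin through the aph(3')-Ia aminoglycoside phosphotransferase gene. It replicates from a ColE1/pBR322-type origin accompanied by the bom region and the rop gene, which holds copy number down, consistent with the low-copy listing. The annotated M13 origin fragment and short tetracycline-resistance fragments are backbone remnants with no evident role here.

The payload is a synthetic cassette encoding the Tolypothrix campylonemoides RT-Cas1 and Cas2 spacer-acquisition proteins. Here Cas1 is naturally fused to a reverse transcriptase, a combination that allows spacers to be acquired from RNA. Expression is driven by a T7 promoter followed directly by a lac operator. A plasmid-borne lacI gene with its own promoter supplies repressor, so transcription requires a host providing T7 RNA polymerase and is inducible with IPTG. A T7 gene 10 ribosome binding site sits just downstream of the operator. A second, partial copy lies about 2 kb further on, which suggests an operon-like arrangement with separate translation starts, and a T7 terminator closes the unit. The automated feature table does not annotate the RT-Cas1 and Cas2 coding sequences or the CRISPR array. The record states that the plasmid carries T. campylonemoides CRISPR array 2, but its position cannot be determined from the listed features. The short "SET1" hit near the terminator is probably a spurious match.

According to the record, the plasmid is compatible with the SENECA acquisition readout, a method for selectively detecting arrays that have gained new spacers. It was deposited in connection with work on transcriptional recording by CRISPR spacer acquisition from RNA.
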