Features (pLannotate 1.2.2; 18 found; start..end, strand, type, name):
    204..317     +  rep_origin     M13 ori (fragment): M13 bacteriophage origin of replication; arrow indicates direction of (+) strand synthesis
    343..400     +  promoter       AmpR promoter (fragment): bla
    409..1224    -  CDS            KanR: aminoglycoside phosphotransferase; aph(3')-Ia; confers resistance to kanamycin in bacteria or G418 (Geneticin®) in eukaryotes
   1346..1934    +  rep_origin     ori: high-copy-number ColE1/pMB1/pBR322/pUC origin of replication
   2120..2259    -  misc_feature   bom: basis of mobility region from pBR322
   2361..2552    -  CDS            rop: Rop protein, which maintains plasmids at low copy number; rop
   2569..2949    +  CDS            YPB1_ECOLX: Protein predicted: Swiss-Prot protein existence level 4. From Escherichia coli.
   3021..3312    -  CDS            TcR (fragment): tetracycline efflux protein; tet; confers resistance to tetracycline
   3327..3348    -  protein_bind   CAP binding site: CAP binding activates transcription in the presence of cAMP. E. coli catabolite activator protein
   3361..4443    -  CDS            lacI: lac repressor; lacI; The lac repressor binds to the lac operator to inhibit transcription in E. coli. This inhibition can be relieved by adding lactose or isopropyl-β-D-thiogalactopyranoside (IPTG).
   4444..4521    -  promoter       lacI promoter: lacI
   4529..4808    -  CDS            TcR (fragment): tetracycline efflux protein; tet; confers resistance to tetracycline
   4834..4852    +  promoter       T7 promoter: promoter for bacteriophage T7 RNA polymerase
   4853..4877    +  protein_bind   lac operator: The lac repressor binds to the lac operator to inhibit transcription in E. coli. This inhibition can be relieved by adding lactose or isopropyl-β-D-thiogalactopyranoside (IPTG). lac repressor encoded by lacI
   4892..4914    +  RBS            RBS: efficient ribosome binding site from bacteriophage T7 gene 10 (Olins and Rangwala, 1989)
   6935..6952    +  RBS            RBS (fragment): efficient ribosome binding site from bacteriophage T7 gene 10 (Olins and Rangwala, 1989)
   7250..7299    +  CDS            SET1 (fragment): solubility-enhancement tag derived from T7 phage gene 10B
   7307..7354    +  terminator     T7 terminator: transcription terminator for bacteriophage T7 RNA polymerase
>Addgene plasmid #116989 | pFS_0377_pET30-RT-CRISPR_Tolypothrix_campylonemoides_ARRAY_2 | addgene full sequence | sequence record 227029 | Addgene NGS Result
CCAGGTGTTGACTTCCGCGAACGTCCTACAGATAAGGGTTTGAGGCTTATTGATATCTTTTTATTGAGAA
ATGATTGCAGTTATTCTGACACAATTTGACGTTCCGCGCAAAATGGTTGTAGACTTGGCTCAAGGGAAAG
CTTTGAGAACCCTGCTCTGTTAAACTTCTCCCGAAGTTGAATTAATGGAAACGTCCCGCGGCCGCTATTC
TTTTGATTTATAAGGGATTTTGCCGATTTCGGCCTATTGGTTAAAAAATGAGCTGATTTAACAAAAATTT
AACGCGAATTTTAACAAAATATTAACGCTTACAATTTAGGTGGCACTTTTCGGGGAAATGTGCGCGGAAC
CCCTATTTGTTTATTTTTCTAAATACATTCAAATATGTATCCGCTCATGAATTAATTCTTAGAAAAACTC
ATCGAGCATCAAATGAAACTGCAATTTATTCATATCAGGATTATCAATACCATATTTTTGAAAAAGCCGT
TTCTGTAATGAAGGAGAAAACTCACCGAGGCAGTTCCATAGGATGGCAAGATCCTGGTATCGGTCTGCGA
TTCCGACTCGTCCAACATCAATACAACCTATTAATTTCCCCTCGTCAAAAATAAGGTTATCAAGTGAGAA
ATCACCATGAGTGACGACTGAATCCGGTGAGAATGGCAAAAGTTTATGCATTTCTTTCCAGACTTGTTCA
ACAGGCCAGCCATTACGCTCGTCATCAAAATCACTCGCATCAACCAAACCGTTATTCATTCGTGATTGCG
CCTGAGCGAGACGAAATACGCGATCGCTGTTAAAAGGACAATTACAAACAGGAATCGAATGCAACCGGCG
CAGGAACACTGCCAGCGCATCAACAATATTTTCACCTGAATCAGGATATTCTTCTAATACCTGGAATGCT
GTTTTCCCGGGGATCGCAGTGGTGAGTAACCATGCATCATCAGGAGTACGGATAAAATGCTTGATGGTCG
GAAGAGGCATAAATTCCGTCAGCCAGTTTAGTCTGACCATCTCATCTGTAACATCATTGGCAACGCTACC
TTTGCCATGTTTCAGAAACAACTCTGGCGCATCGGGCTTCCCATACAATCGATAGATTGTCGCACCTGAT
TGCCCGACATTATCGCGAGCCCATTTATACCCATATAAATCAGCATCCATGTTGGAATTTAATCGCGGCC
TAGAGCAAGACGTTTCCCGTTGAATATGGCTCATAACACCCCTTGTATTACTGTTTATGTAAGCAGACAG
TTTTATTGTTCATGACCAAAATCCCTTAACGTGAGTTTTCGTTCCACTGAGCGTCAGACCCCGTAGAAAA
GATCAAAGGATCTTCTTGAGATCCTTTTTTTCTGCGCGTAATCTGCTGCTTGCAAACAAAAAAACCACCG
CTACCAGCGGTGGTTTGTTTGCCGGATCAAGAGCTACCAACTCTTTTTCCGAAGGTAACTGGCTTCAGCA
GAGCGCAGATACCAAATACTGTCCTTCTAGTGTAGCCGTAGTTAGGCCACCACTTCAAGAACTCTGTAGC
ACCGCCTACATACCTCGCTCTGCTAATCCTGTTACCAGTGGCTGCTGCCAGTGGCGATAAGTCGTGTCTT
ACCGGGTTGGACTCAAGACGATAGTTACCGGATAAGGCGCAGCGGTCGGGCTGAACGGGGGGTTCGTGCA
CACAGCCCAGCTTGGAGCGAACGACCTACACCGAACTGAGATACCTACAGCGTGAGCTATGAGAAAGCGC
CACGCTTCCCGAAGGGAGAAAGGCGGACAGGTATCCGGTAAGCGGCAGGGTCGGAACAGGAGAGCGCACG
AGGGAGCTTCCAGGGGGAAACGCCTGGTATCTTTATAGTCCTGTCGGGTTTCGCCACCTCTGACTTGAGC
GTCGATTTTTGTGATGCTCGTCAGGGGGGCGGAGCCTATGGAAAAACGCCAGCAACGCGGCCTTTTTACG
GTTCCTGGTCTTTTGCTGGCCTTTTGCTCACATGTTCTTTCCTGCGTTATCCCCTGATTCTGTGGATAAC
CGTATTACCGCCTTTGAGTGAGCTGATACCGCTCGCCGCAGCCGAACGACCGAGCGCAGCGAGTCAGTGA
GCGAGGAAGCGGAAGAGCGCCTGATGCGGTATTTTCTCCTTACGCATCTGTGCGGTATTTCACACCGCAA
TGGTGCACTCTCAGTACAATCTGCTCTGATGCCGCATAGTTAAGCCAGTATACACTCCGCTATCGCTACG
TGACTGGGTCATGGCTGCGCCCCGACACCCGCCAACACCCGCTGACGCGCCCTGACGGGCTTGTCTGCTC
CCGGCATCCGCTTACAGACAAGCTGTGACCGTCTCCGGGAGCTGCATGTGTCAGAGGTTTTCACCGTCAT
CACCGAAACGCGCGAGGCAGCTGCGGTAAAGCTCATCAGCGTGGTCGTGAAGCGATTCACAGATGTCTGC
CTGTTCATCCGCGTCCAGCTCGTTGAGTTTCTCCAGAAGCGTTAATGTCTGGCTTCTGATAAAGCGGGCC
ATGTTAAGGGCGGTTTTTTCCTGTTTGGTCACTGATGCCTCCGTGTAAGGGGGATTTCTGTTCATGGGGG
TAATGATACCGATGAAACGAGAGAGGATGCTCACGATACGGGTTACTGATGATGAACATGCCCGGTTACT
GGAACGTTGTGAGGGTAAACAACTGGCGGTATGGATGCGGCGGGACCAGAGAAAAATCACTCAGGGTCAA
TGCCAGCGCTTCGTTAATACAGATGTAGGTGTTCCACAGGGTAGCCAGCAGCATCCTGCGATGCAGATCC
GGAACATAATGGTGCAGGGCGCTGACTTCCGCGTTTCCAGACTTTACGAAACACGGAAACCGAAGATCAT
TCATGTTGTTGCTCAGGTCGCAGACGTTTTGCAGCAGCAGTCGCTTCACGTTCGCTCGCGTATCGGTGAT
TCATTCTGCTAACCAGTAAGGCAACCCCGCCAGCCTAGCCGGGTCCTCAACGACAGGAGCACGATCATGC
GCACCCGTGGGGCCGCCATGCCGGCGATAATGGCCTGCTTCTCGCCGAAACGTTTGGTGGCGGGACCAGT
GACGAAGGCTTGAGCGAGGGCGTGCAAGATTCCGAATACCGCAAGCGACAGGCCGATCATCGTCGCGCTC
CAGCGAAAGCGGTCCTCGCCGAAAATGACCCAGAGCGCTGCCGGCACCTGTCCTACGAGTTGCATGATAA
AGAAGATAGTCATAAGTGCGGCGACGATAGTCATGCCCCGCGCCCACCGGAAGGAGCTGACTGGGTTGAA
GGCTCTCAAGGGCATCGGTCGAGATCCCGGTGCCTAATGAGTGAGCTAACTTACATTAATTGCGTTGCGC
TCACTGCCCGCTTTCCAGTCGGGAAACCTGTCGTGCCAGCTGCATTAATGAATCGGCCAACGCGCGGGGA
GAGGCGGTTTGCGTATTGGGCGCCAGGGTGGTTTTTCTTTTCACCAGTGAGACGGGCAACAGCTGATTGC
CCTTCACCGCCTGGCCCTGAGAGAGTTGCAGCAAGCGGTCCACGCTGGTTTGCCCCAGCAGGCGAAAATC
CTGTTTGATGGTGGTTAACGGCGGGATATAACATGAGCTATCTTCGGTATCGTCGTATCCCACTACCGAG
ATGTCCGCACCAACGCGCAGCCCGGACTCGGTAATGGCGCGCATTGCGCCCAGCGCCATCTGATCGTTGG
CAACCAGCATCGCAGTGGGAACGATGCCCTCATTCAGCATTTGCATGGTTTGTTGAAAACCGGACATGGC
ACTCCAGTCGCCTTCCCGTTCCGCTATCGGCTGAATTTGATTGCGAGTGAGATATTTATGCCAGCCAGCC
AGACGCAGACGCGCCGAGACAGAACTTAATGGGCCCGCTAACAGCGCGATTTGCTGGTGACCCAATGCGA
CCAGATGCTCCACGCCCAGTCGCGTACCATCTTCATGGGAGAAAATAATACTGTTGATGGGTGTCTGGTC
AGAGACATCAAGAAATAACGCCGGAACATTAGTGCAGGCAGCTTCCACAGCAATGGCATCCTGGTCATCC
AGCGGATAGTTAATGATCAGCCCACTGACGCGTTGCGCGAGAAGATTGTGCACCGCCGCTTTACAGGCTT
CGACGCCGCTTCGTTCTACCATCGACACCACCACGCTGGCACCCAGTTGATCGGCGCGAGATTTAATCGC
CGCGACAATTTGCGACGGCGCGTGCAGGGCCAGACTGGAGGTGGCAACGCCAATCAGCAACGACTGTTTG
CCCGCCAGTTGTTGTGCCACGCGGTTGGGAATGTAATTCAGCTCCGCCATCGCCGCTTCCACTTTTTCCC
GCGTTTTCGCAGAAACGTGGCTGGCCTGGTTCACCACGCGGGAAACGGTCTGATAAGAGACACCGGCATA
CTCTGCGACATCGTATAACGTTACTGGTTTCACATTCACCACCCTGAATTGACTCTCTTCCGGGCGCTAT
CATGCCATACCGCGAAAGGTTTTGCGCCATTCGATGGTGTCCGGGATCTCGACGCTCTCCCTTATGCGAC
TCCTGCATTAGGAAGCAGCCCAGTAGTAGGTTGAGGCCGTTGAGCACCGCCGCCGCAAGGAATGGTGCAT
GCAAGGAGATGGCGCCCAACAGTCCCCCGGCCACGGGGCCTGCCACCATACCCACGCCGAAACAAGCGCT
CATGAGCCCGAAGTGGCGAGCCCGATCTTCCCCATCGGTGATGTCGGCGATATAGGCGCCAGCAACCGCA
CCTGTGGCGCCGGTGATGCCGGCCACGATGCGTCCGGCGTAGAGGATCGAGATCGATCTCGATCCCGCGA
AATTAATACGACTCACTATAGGGGAATTGTGAGCGGATAACAATTCCCCTCTAGAAATAATTTTGTTTAA
CTTTAAGAAGGAGATATACATATGTTTACTATAGAGCAGATTACTTCGGCTTGGTTACTTGTGAGAGCCG
GCTCAAGAGGAGCCGGGGTCGATGGTATGACTGTCGATCTATTCGCAGCAGGAGTTAACGAGCAACTTAG
AATATTACTGAGGCAGTTGCAGCAGGAGAGTTATAGAGCCTCTCCTGCTAAGGGATTCTTCGTCGCAAAG
AAGTCGGGTGGAAAGAGGCTGATCGGAATCCCAACTGTTCGAGATAGGATAGTTCAGAGATTACTTTTGG
AAGAATTGTACTTCCCCCTAGAGGACACCTTCCTAGACTGTAGTTATGCTTACAGACCGGGTAGAAACAT
CCAACAGGCCGTGCAGCACCTGTACAGCTATTATCAATACCAGCCCAAGTGGATCATTAAGGCTGATATC
GCTGAGTTCTTCGATAATCTATGCTGGGCTCTTTTATTTACAGCCCTGGAAGATCTCCAACTCGAACCTA
TACTTCTACAGCTGTTAGAGCAACAGTTAAAGTCCGGCATAGTTATTGCAGGCAAGCCAATCTATCCAGG
GAAAGGTGTATTGCAGGGCGGGGTCTTGAGTGGAGCACTGGCTAACTTGTATCTTACGTCATTCGAGCGA
AAGTGCCTATCCTACGGTATCAACCTTGTTAGATATGGTGACGACTTCGCTATAGCTTGCTCGTCCTGGC
TTGAGGCTAACAGGATATTGGATAAGATCACTACATGGTTAGGCGAGCTGTACCTCAACCTACAACCTGA
GAAAACCCAGATCTTCGCTCCGGACGACGAATTTACTTTTCTAGGTTATAGATTCGCTGGCGGTGAGGTG
TATGCCCCGCCCCCACCTGTAATGACGAGGGAAGGTGAGTGGGTCACCAATGAGTCCGGACTGCCATACT
TCAGGCCTAAATCTCGTCCTGTTAAGTTCGTGAGTAGACCACCCAAAGCCTGTTCTATTGCTTCACCAAT
TAAGTTCCCAACGGCCCCAATTAGCCACTTATGGCAGGAGTTCATGACTACCCTATATGTTACAGATCAG
GGTGCATACCTTTCTGTTAAGAACCAACAATTCCAAGTTTTCTACCAGGGCGAGCTGAAAATCAAGGTGC
CTGCTACTAGAGTCAATAACATTGTAATGTTCGGATGCTGCAACGTCAGTCATGGCGCTGTCAGTATGGC
CTTGAGGAGAAGAATACCTATTATGTACTTATCACAGAAGGGTAGATACTTCGGCCACACCGCTGTTCAG
GGCGACGCACGAGTGGAGTACCTCATGCAGCAAGTTAAATGTTGCGAAAATACACAATTCACCCGACAAC
AGGCCGAGGCTATCGTGGCTGCTAAATTACACAACTCCAGAATCTTACTGATGAGACTCAATAGGAGAAG
GCCGACTGAGATAGCAACACAGGCCATTGACTTGATAGAAATCCTTATTGACTCACTGCCACAGGCCGAG
TCCCTCGACGCCCTAAGAGGTTACGAGGGAAAGGCCGCTACCGTCTACTTTCAGGCACTCGGCTCACTAT
TCACTGGCTTCTTCGCTTTCGACAAACGTACTAAAAGACCACCCACAGATCCCATAAATTCTCTGATGTC
TCTGGGGTATACCCTTTTGTCTCAACAAGTATTCAGTTTCATTCAATCAGTAGGCTTGCATACACATTTC
GGTAACCTACACACACCAAGGGACAACCACCCTGCCCTCGTTAGCGACCTGATGGAAGAATTTCGAGCCC
AGATCGTGGACTCTTTCGTAGCATATCTGGTTAACAAGAAGATCCTTACCCCTGAGGACTTCACACCCCC
AGATGAGAGAGGTGGAGTGTATCTCCAGGCTTCAGCTCTGAAGAAATACCTGAAACACTGGGAAGAAAAG
TTGCAGACAGAAACTACTCACCCACATACTGGTTACAAAGTTGCCTACAGAAGATGTATTGAGCTACAAG
TTAGGGAATACATCGCTTGCCTGGTCGGAGAGGTCGAAGTCTATCGACCTATGGTCTGGAAGTTGTAGCG
TACGTTAACTTTAAGAAGGAGAACTTAAGATGTTCTACTTGGTATGCTATGACATTGTGTCAGATAATCG
AAGAAACAAAGTATCAAAGCTGTTGGAAGCATACGGACTTAGAGTCCAGAAGTCTGTGTTTGAATGCGTC
CTAGACGAAAAGCAATATGAGATGTTGTCCAAGTATTTGATGCGTCTGGTTAACAGGCGAGAGGACCAAG
TCAGGTTTTATCCAATGTCCGCCCACAACAGATGCAAGGTCGCTGTGCTGGGCACCCAGCCCGAGTTCGT
TGTTGACGATGCTGCATTCATCGTGTGACTCGAGATCCGGCTGCTAACAAAGCCCGAAAGGAAGCTGAGT
TGGCTGCTGCCACCGCTGAGCAATAACTAGCATAACCCCTTGGGGCCTCTAAACGGGTCTTGAGGGGTTT
TTTGCTGAAAGGAGGAACTATATCCGGATA
